Addgene plasmid #140104: pDECKO_mCherry_KLF4
Purpose: CRISPR-Cas9 library validation
Depositing lab: Roderic Guigo. Depositing organization: Centre for Genomic Regulation (CRG). Publication: Paired guide RNA CRISPR-Cas9 screening for protein-coding genes and lncRNAs involved in transdifferentiation of human B-cells to macrophages. Arnan C, Ullrich S, Pulido-Quetglas C, Nurtdinov R, Esteban A, Blanco-Fernandez J, Aparicio-Prat E, Johnson R, Perez-Lluch S, Guigo R. BMC Genomics. 2022 May 26;23(1):402. doi: 10.1186/s12864-022-08612-7. PubMed 35619054.
Backbone
  Vector backbone: pDECKO_mCherry
  Vector type: Lentiviral
  Selectable markers: Puromycin
Growth in bacteria
  Bacterial resistance: Ampicillin, 100 μg/mL
  Growth temperature: 37°C
  Growth strain: NEB Stable
  Copy number: High Copy
Gene/Insert
  Gene/Insert name: gRNA1+scaffold+H1promoter+gRNA2
  gRNA/shRNA sequence: 2 guide RNAs againsts lncRNA KLF4
  Species: H. sapiens (human)
  Promoter: gRNA1 under U6 and gRNA2 under H1
  Cloning method: Gibson Cloning
  Sequencing primers: 5′ GTACAAAATACGTGACGTAG
Terms and licenses: Academic/Nonprofit Terms; Industry Terms: Not Available to Industry
How to cite: pDECKO_mCherry_KLF4 was a gift from Roderic Guigo (Addgene plasmid # 140104 ; http://n2t.net/addgene:140104 ; RRID:Addgene_140104)
