[The description below was written by a language model from this plasmid's Addgene catalogue record and pLannotate feature annotations shown in this document.]
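Description:
pDECKO_mCherry_KLF4 is a lentiviral transfer plasmid built on the pDECKO_mCherry backbone that delivers a pair of CRISPR guide RNAs directed against human KLF4 (the catalogue entry describes the target as "lncRNA KLF4"). It is propagated in E. coli through a high-copy ColE1/pUC-type origin with ampicillin selection (AmpR), and also carries an f1 origin and an SV40 origin. The viral portion has a third-generation, self-inactivating layout. An RSV promoter drives a truncated HIV-1 5' LTR, followed by the Ψ packaging signal with a gag fragment, the RRE for Rev-dependent export of the genomic RNA, a cPPT/CTS, a WPRE, and a ΔU3 3' LTR backed by an SV40 polyadenylation signal.

The insert, assembled by Gibson cloning, is a gRNA1–scaffold–H1 promoter–gRNA2 unit placed between the vector's U6 promoter and a second S. pyogenes Cas9 scaffold. The first guide is therefore transcribed from U6 and the second from H1, two independent Pol III promoters, yielding two complete sgRNAs from one provirus. Paired guides of this kind are generally used to cut at two sites and delete the intervening genomic segment. No Cas9 coding sequence is annotated, so the nuclease must be supplied separately.

Downstream, the EF-1α core promoter with its intron A drives a puromycin resistance gene followed by mCherry, allowing drug selection and red-fluorescent tracking of transduced cells. The linker between these two reading frames is not annotated. The stated purpose is validation of a CRISPR-Cas9 library, in the context of a paired-guide screen for coding genes and lncRNAs involved in transdifferentiation of human B cells to macrophages.
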