Features (pLannotate 1.2.2; 32 found; start..end, strand, type, name):
     94..115     +  protein_bind   CAP binding site: CAP binding activates transcription in the presence of cAMP. E. coli catabolite activator protein
    130..160     +  promoter       lac promoter: promoter for the E. coli lac operon
    168..184     +  protein_bind   lac operator: The lac repressor binds to the lac operator to inhibit transcription in E. coli. This inhibition can be relieved by adding lactose or isopropyl-β-D-thiogalactopyranoside (IPTG). lac repressor encoded by lacI
    229..247     +  promoter       T3 promoter: promoter for bacteriophage T3 RNA polymerase
    275..501     +  promoter       RSV promoter: Rous sarcoma virus enhancer/promoter
    502..682     +  LTR            5' LTR (truncated): truncated 5' long terminal repeat (LTR) from HIV-1
    729..854     +  misc_feature   HIV-1 Ψ: packaging signal of human immunodeficiency virus type 1
    838..1201    +  CDS            HIV-1 gag (fragment): gag protein from human immunodeficiency virus 1; gag
   1347..1580    +  misc_feature   RRE: The Rev response element (RRE) of HIV-1 allows for Rev-dependent mRNA export from the nucleus to the cytoplasm.
   1957..1983    +  CDS            Rev (fragment): human immunodeficiency virus 1 (HIV-1) Rev protein; rev; enhances nuclear export of unspliced and incompletely spliced viral mRNAs
   1987..2227    +  promoter       U6 promoter: RNA polymerase III promoter for human U6 snRNA
   2258..2333    +  misc_RNA       gRNA scaffold: guide RNA scaffold for the Streptococcus pyogenes CRISPR/Cas9 system
   2340..2554    +  promoter       H1 promoter: human H1 RNA promoter
   2583..2658    +  misc_RNA       gRNA scaffold: guide RNA scaffold for the Streptococcus pyogenes CRISPR/Cas9 system
   2714..2831    +  misc_feature   cPPT/CTS: central polypurine tract and central termination sequence of HIV-1
   2897..2963    +  CDS            small t antigen (fragment): SV40 (simian virus 40) small t antigen
   2989..3200    +  promoter       EF-1α core promoter: core promoter for human elongation factor EF-1α
   3201..4139    +  intron         EF-1α intron A: intron upstream of the start codon of human EF-1α
   4161..4757    +  CDS            PuroR (fragment): puromycin N-acetyltransferase; pac from Streptomyces; confers resistance to puromycin
   4833..5540    +  CDS            mCherry: mCherry is a basic (constitutively fluorescent) red fluorescent protein published in 2004, derived from Discosoma sp.. It is reported to be a very rapidly-maturing monomer with low acid sensitivity.
   5559..6147    +  misc_feature   WPRE: woodchuck hepatitis virus posttranscriptional regulatory element
   6198..6217    +  misc_feature   cPPT/CTS (fragment): central polypurine tract and central termination sequence of HIV-1
   6219..6452    +  LTR            3' LTR (ΔU3): self-inactivating 3' long terminal repeat (LTR) from HIV-1
   6530..6651    +  polyA_signal   SV40 poly(A) signal: SV40 polyadenylation signal
   6691..6826    +  rep_origin     SV40 ori: SV40 origin of replication
   6847..6865    -  promoter       T7 promoter: promoter for bacteriophage T7 RNA polymerase
   6873..7028    +  CDS            lacZα (fragment): LacZα fragment of β-galactosidase; lacZ fragment
   7033..7461    +  rep_origin     f1 ori (sequence partly withheld): f1 bacteriophage origin of replication; arrow indicates direction of (+) strand synthesis
   7514..7618    +  promoter       AmpR promoter: bla
   7619..8479    +  CDS            AmpR: β-lactamase; bla; confers resistance to ampicillin, carbenicillin, and related antibiotics
   8650..9238    +  rep_origin     ori: high-copy-number ColE1/pMB1/pBR322/pUC origin of replication
   9421..81      +  CDS            lacI (fragment) (across the origin): lac repressor; lacI; The lac repressor binds to the lac operator to inhibit transcription in E. coli. This inhibition can be relieved by adding lactose or isopropyl-β-D-thiogalactopyranoside (IPTG).
>Addgene plasmid #140104 | pDECKO_mCherry_KLF4 | addgene full sequence | sequence record 305792 | Addgene NGS Result
CAAACCGCCTCTCCCCGCGCGTTGGCCGATTCATTAATGCAGCTGGCACGACAGGTTTCCCGACTGGAAA
GCGGGCAGTGAGCGCAACGCAATTAATGTGAGTTAGCTCACTCATTAGGCACCCCAGGCTTTACACTTTA
TGCTTCCGGCTCGTATGTTGTGTGGAATTGTGAGCGGATAACAATTTCACACAGGAAACAGCTATGACCA
TGATTACGCCAAGCGCGCAATTAACCCTCACTAAAGGGAACAAAAGCTGGAGCTGCAAGCTTAATGTAGT
CTTATGCAATACTCTTGTAGTCTTGCAACATGGTAACGATGAGTTAGCAACATGCCTTACAAGGAGAGAA
AAAGCACCGTGCATGCCGATTGGTGGAAGTAAGGTGGTACGATCGTGCCTTATTAGGAAGGCAACAGACG
GGTCTGACATGGATTGGACGAACCACTGAATTGCCGCATTGCAGAGATATTGTATTTAAGTGCCTAGCTC
GATACATAAACGGGTCTCTCTGGTTAGACCAGATCTGAGCCTGGGAGCTCTCTGGCTAACTAGGGAACCC
ACTGCTTAAGCCTCAATAAAGCTTGCCTTGAGTGCTTCAAGTAGTGTGTGCCCGTCTGTTGTGTGACTCT
GGTAACTAGAGATCCCTCAGACCCTTTTAGTCAGTGTGGAAAATCTCTAGCAGTGGCGCCCGAACAGGGA
CTTGAAAGCGAAAGGGAAACCAGAGGAGCTCTCTCGACGCAGGACTCGGCTTGCTGAAGCGCGCACGGCA
AGAGGCGAGGGGCGGCGACTGGTGAGTACGCCAAAAATTTTGACTAGCGGAGGCTAGAAGGAGAGAGATG
GGTGCGAGAGCGTCAGTATTAAGCGGGGGAGAATTAGATCGCGATGGGAAAAAATTCGGTTAAGGCCAGG
GGGAAAGAAAAAATATAAATTAAAACATATAGTATGGGCAAGCAGGGAGCTAGAACGATTCGCAGTTAAT
CCTGGCCTGTTAGAAACATCAGAAGGCTGTAGACAAATACTGGGACAGCTACAACCATCCCTTCAGACAG
GATCAGAAGAACTTAGATCATTATATAATACAGTAGCAACCCTCTATTGTGTGCATCAAAGGATAGAGAT
AAAAGACACCAAGGAAGCTTTAGACAAGATAGAGGAAGAGCAAAACAAAAGTAAGACCACCGCACAGCAA
GCGGCCGCTGATCTTCAGACCTGGAGGAGGAGATATGAGGGACAATTGGAGAAGTGAATTATATAAATAT
AAAGTAGTAAAAATTGAACCATTAGGAGTAGCACCCACCAAGGCAAAGAGAAGAGTGGTGCAGAGAGAAA
AAAGAGCAGTGGGAATAGGAGCTTTGTTCCTTGGGTTCTTGGGAGCAGCAGGAAGCACTATGGGCGCAGC
GTCAATGACGCTGACGGTACAGGCCAGACAATTATTGTCTGGTATAGTGCAGCAGCAGAACAATTTGCTG
AGGGCTATTGAGGCGCAACAGCATCTGTTGCAACTCACAGTCTGGGGCATCAAGCAGCTCCAGGCAAGAA
TCCTGGCTGTGGAAAGATACCTAAAGGATCAACAGCTCCTGGGGATTTGGGGTTGCTCTGGAAAACTCAT
TTGCACCACTGCTGTGCCTTGGAATGCTAGTTGGAGTAATAAATCTCTGGAACAGATTTGGAATCACACG
ACCTGGATGGAGTGGGACAGAGAAATTAACAATTACACAAGCTTAATACACTCCTTAATTGAAGAATCGC
AAAACCAGCAAGAAAAGAATGAACAAGAATTATTGGAATTAGATAAATGGGCAAGTTTGTGGAATTGGTT
TAACATAACAAATTGGCTGTGGTATATAAAATTATTCATAATGATAGTAGGAGGCTTGGTAGGTTTAAGA
ATAGTTTTTGCTGTACTTTCTATAGTGAATAGAGTTAGGCAGGGATATTCACCATTATCGTTTCAGACCC
ACCTCCCAACCCCGAGGGGACCCAGAGAGGGCCTATTTCCCATGATTCCTTCATATTTGCATATACGATA
CAAGGCTGTTAGAGAGATAATTAGAATTAATTTGACTGTAAACACAAAGATATTAGTACAAAATACGTGA
CGTAGAAAGTAATAATTTCTTGGGTAGTTTGCAGTTTTAAAATTATGTTTTAAAATGGACTATCATATGC
TTACCGTAACTTGAAAGTATTTCGATTTCTTGGCTTTATATATCTTGTGGAAAGGACGAAACACCGGAGT
GTCTTCTCCCTTCCCGCGTTTTAGAGCTAGAAATAGCAAGTTAAAATAAGGCTAGTCCGTTATCAACTTG
AAAAAGTGGCACCGAGTCGGTGCTTTTTTGAACGCTGACGTCATCAACCCGCTCCAAGGAATCGCGGGCC
CAGTGTCACTAGGCGGGAACACCCAGCGCGCGTGCGCCCTGGCAGGAAGATGGCTGTGAGGGACAGGGGA
GTGGCGCCCTGCAATATTTGCATGTCGCTATGTGTTCTGGGAAATCACCATAAACGTGAAATGTCTTTGG
ATTTGGGAGTCTTATAAGTTCTGTATGAGACCACTCTTTCCCCTGGGGGAAGTCGCTTCATGGTTTTAGA
GCTAGAAATAGCAAGTTAAAATAAGGCTAGTCCGTTATCAACTTGAAAAAGTGGCACCGAGTCGGTGCTT
TTTTAAGCTTGGCGTAACTAGATCTTGAGACAAATGGCAGTATTCATCCACAATTTTAAAAGAAAAGGGG
GGATTGGGGGGTACAGTGCAGGGGAAAGAATAGTAGACATAATAGCAACAGACATACAAACTAAAGAATT
ACAAAAACAAATTACAAAAATTCAAAATTTTCGGGTTTATTACAGGGACAGCAGAGATCCACTTTGGCGC
CGGCTCGAGGGGGCCCGGGTGCAAAGATGGATAAAGTTTTAAACAGAGAGGAATCTTTGCAGCTAATGGA
CCTTCTAGGTCTTGAAAGGAGTGGGAATTGGCTCCGGTGCCCGTCAGTGGGCAGAGCGCACATCGCCCAC
AGTCCCCGAGAAGTTGGGGGGAGGGGTCGGCAATTGATCCGGTGCCTAGAGAAGGTGGCGCGGGGTAAAC
TGGGAAAGTGATGTCGTGTACTGGCTCCGCCTTTTTCCCGAGGGTGGGGGAGAACCGTATATAAGTGCAG
TAGTCGCCGTGAACGTTCTTTTTCGCAACGGGTTTGCCGCCAGAACACAGGTAAGTGCCGTGTGTGGTTC
CCGCGGGCCTGGCCTCTTTACGGGTTATGGCCCTTGCGTGCCTTGAATTACTTCCACCTGGCTGCAGTAC
GTGATTCTTGATCCCGAGCTTCGGGTTGGAAGTGGGTGGGAGAGTTCGAGGCCTTGCGCTTAAGGAGCCC
CTTCGCCTCGTGCTTGAGTTGAGGCCTGGCCTGGGCGCTGGGGCCGCCGCGTGCGAATCTGGTGGCACCT
TCGCGCCTGTCTCGCTGCTTTCGATAAGTCTCTAGCCATTTAAAATTTTTGATGACCTGCTGCGACGCTT
TTTTTCTGGCAAGATAGTCTTGTAAATGCGGGCCAAGATCTGCACACTGGTATTTCGGTTTTTGGGGCCG
CGGGCGGCGACGGGGCCCGTGCGTCCCAGCGCACATGTTCGGCGAGGCGGGGCCTGCGAGCGCGGCCACC
GAGAATCGGACGGGGGTAGTCTCAAGCTGGCCGGCCTGCTCTGGTGCCTGGCCTCGCGCCGCCGTGTATC
GCCCCGCCCTGGGCGGCAAGGCTGGCCCGGTCGGCACCAGTTGCGTGAGCGGAAAGATGGCCGCTTCCCG
GCCCTGCTGCAGGGAGCTCAAAATGGAGGACGCGGCGCTCGGGAGAGCGGGCGGGTGAGTCACCCACACA
AAGGAAAAGGGCCTTTCCGTCCTCAGCCGTCGCTTCATGTGACTCCACGGAGTACCGGGCGCCGTCCAGG
CACCTCGATTAGTTCTCGAGCTTTTGGAGTACGTCGTCTTTAGGTTGGGGGGAGGGGTTTTATGCGATGG
AGTTTCCCCACACTGAGTGGGTGGAGACTGAAGTTAGGCCAGCTTGGCACTTGATGTAATTCTCCTTGGA
ATTTGCCCTTTTTGAGTTTGGATCTTGGTTCATTCTCAAGCCTCAGACAGTGGTTCAAAGTTTTTTTCTT
CCATTTCAGGTGTCGTGACGTACGGCCACCATGACCGAGTACAAGCCCACGGTGCGCCTCGCCACCCGCG
ACGACGTCCCCAGGGCCGTACGCACCCTCGCCGCCGCGTTCGCCGACTACCCCGCCACGCGCCACACCGT
CGATCCGGACCGCCACATCGAGCGGGTCACCGAGCTGCAAGAACTCTTCCTCACGCGCGTCGGGCTCGAC
ATCGGCAAGGTGTGGGTCGCGGACGACGGCGCCGCCGTGGCGGTCTGGACCACGCCGGAGAGCGTCGAAG
CGGGGGCGGTGTTCGCCGAGATCGGCCCGCGCATGGCCGAGTTGAGCGGTTCCCGGCTGGCCGCGCAGCA
ACAGATGGAAGGCCTCCTGGCGCCGCACCGGCCCAAGGAGCCCGCGTGGTTCCTGGCCACCGTCGGAGTC
TCGCCCGACCACCAGGGCAAGGGTCTGGGCAGCGCCGTCGTGCTCCCCGGAGTGGAGGCGGCCGAGCGCG
CCGGGGTGCCCGCCTTCCTGGAGACCTCCGCGCCCCGCAACCTCCCCTTCTACGAGCGGCTCGGCTTCAC
CGTCACCGCCGACGTCGAGGTGCCCGAAGGACCGCGCACCTGGTGCATGACCCGCAAGCCCGGTGCCGGA
TCGGGAGAGGGCAGAGGAAGTCTGCTAACATGCGGTGACGTCGAGGAGAATCCTGGCCCACCGGTCGCCA
CCATGGTGAGCAAGGGCGAGGAGGATAACATGGCCATCATCAAGGAGTTCATGCGCTTCAAGGTGCACAT
GGAGGGCTCCGTGAACGGCCACGAGTTCGAGATCGAGGGCGAGGGCGAGGGCCGCCCCTACGAGGGCACC
CAGACCGCCAAGCTGAAGGTGACCAAGGGTGGCCCCCTGCCCTTCGCCTGGGACATCCTGTCCCCTCAGT
TCATGTACGGCTCCAAGGCCTACGTGAAGCACCCCGCCGACATCCCCGACTACTTGAAGCTGTCCTTCCC
CGAGGGCTTCAAGTGGGAGCGCGTGATGAACTTCGAGGACGGCGGCGTGGTGACCGTGACCCAGGACTCC
TCCCTGCAGGACGGCGAGTTCATCTACAAGGTGAAGCTGCGCGGCACCAACTTCCCCTCCGACGGCCCCG
TAATGCAGAAGAAGACCATGGGCTGGGAGGCCTCCTCCGAGCGGATGTACCCCGAGGACGGCGCCCTGAA
GGGCGAGATCAAGCAGAGGCTGAAGCTGAAGGACGGCGGCCACTACGACGCTGAGGTCAAGACCACCTAC
AAGGCCAAGAAGCCCGTGCAGCTGCCCGGCGCCTACAACGTCAACATCAAGTTGGACATCACCTCCCACA
ACGAGGACTACACCATCGTGGAACAGTACGAACGCGCCGAGGGCCGCCACTCCACCGGCGGCATGGACGA
GCTGTACAAGTAAACGCGTTAAGTCGACAATCAACCTCTGGATTACAAAATTTGTGAAAGATTGACTGGT
ATTCTTAACTATGTTGCTCCTTTTACGCTATGTGGATACGCTGCTTTAATGCCTTTGTATCATGCTATTG
CTTCCCGTATGGCTTTCATTTTCTCCTCCTTGTATAAATCCTGGTTGCTGTCTCTTTATGAGGAGTTGTG
GCCCGTTGTCAGGCAACGTGGCGTGGTGTGCACTGTGTTTGCTGACGCAACCCCCACTGGTTGGGGCATT
GCCACCACCTGTCAGCTCCTTTCCGGGACTTTCGCTTTCCCCCTCCCTATTGCCACGGCGGAACTCATCG
CCGCCTGCCTTGCCCGCTGCTGGACAGGGGCTCGGCTGTTGGGCACTGACAATTCCGTGGTGTTGTCGGG
GAAATCATCGTCCTTTCCTTGGCTGCTCGCCTGTGTTGCCACCTGGATTCTGCGCGGGACGTCCTTCTGC
TACGTCCCTTCGGCCCTCAATCCAGCGGACCTTCCTTCCCGCGGCCTGCTGCCGGCTCTGCGGCCTCTTC
CGCGTCTTCGCCTTCGCCCTCAGACGAGTCGGATCTCCCTTTGGGCCGCCTCCCCGCGTCGACTTTAAGA
CCAATGACTTACAAGGCAGCTGTAGATCTTAGCCACTTTTTAAAAGAAAAGGGGGGACTGGAAGGGCTAA
TTCACTCCCAACGAAGACAAGATCTGCTTTTTGCTTGTACTGGGTCTCTCTGGTTAGACCAGATCTGAGC
CTGGGAGCTCTCTGGCTAACTAGGGAACCCACTGCTTAAGCCTCAATAAAGCTTGCCTTGAGTGCTTCAA
GTAGTGTGTGCCCGTCTGTTGTGTGACTCTGGTAACTAGAGATCCCTCAGACCCTTTTAGTCAGTGTGGA
AAATCTCTAGCAGTACGTATAGTAGTTCATGTCATCTTATTATTCAGTATTTATAACTTGCAAAGAAATG
AATATCAGAGAGTGAGAGGAACTTGTTTATTGCAGCTTATAATGGTTACAAATAAAGCAATAGCATCACA
AATTTCACAAATAAAGCATTTTTTTCACTGCATTCTAGTTGTGGTTTGTCCAAACTCATCAATGTATCTT
ATCATGTCTGGCTCTAGCTATCCCGCCCCTAACTCCGCCCATCCCGCCCCTAACTCCGCCCAGTTCCGCC
CATTCTCCGCCCCATGGCTGACTAATTTTTTTTATTTATGCAGAGGCCGAGGCCGCCTCGGCCTCTGAGC
TATTCCAGAAGTAGTGAGGAGGCTTTTTTGGAGGCCTAGGGACGTACCCAATTCGCCCTATAGTGAGTCG
TATTACGCGCGCTCACTGGCCGTCGTTTTACAACGTCGTGACTGGGAAAACCCTGGCGTTACCCAACTTA
ATCGCCTTGCAGCACATCCCCCTTTCGCCAGCTGGCGTAATAGCGAAGAGGCCCGCACCGATCGCCCTTC
CCAACAGTTGCGCAGCCTGAATGGCGAATGGG
[124 nt withheld, positions 7033-7156]
C
[91 nt withheld, positions 7158-7248]
A
[49 nt withheld, positions 7250-7298]
CCTTTGACGTTGGAGTCCACGTTCTTT
[37 nt withheld, positions 7326-7362]
ACCCTATCTCGGTCTATTCTTTTGATTTATAAGGGATTTTGCCGATTTCGGCCTATTGGTTAAAAAATGA
GCTGATTTAACAAAAATTTAACGCGAATTTTAACAAAATATTAACGCTTACAATTTAGGTGGCACTTTTC
GGGGAAATGTGCGCGGAACCCCTATTTGTTTATTTTTCTAAATACATTCAAATATGTATCCGCTCATGAG
ACAATAACCCTGATAAATGCTTCAATAATATTGAAAAAGGAAGAGTATGAGTATTCAACATTTCCGTGTC
GCCCTTATTCCCTTTTTTGCGGCATTTTGCCTTCCTGTTTTTGCTCACCCAGAAACGCTGGTGAAAGTAA
AAGATGCTGAAGATCAGTTGGGTGCACGAGTGGGTTACATCGAACTGGATCTCAACAGCGGTAAGATCCT
TGAGAGTTTTCGCCCCGAAGAACGTTTTCCAATGATGAGCACTTTTAAAGTTCTGCTATGTGGCGCGGTA
TTATCCCGTATTGACGCCGGGCAAGAGCAACTCGGTCGCCGCATACACTATTCTCAGAATGACTTGGTTG
AGTACTCACCAGTCACAGAAAAGCATCTTACGGATGGCATGACAGTAAGAGAATTATGCAGTGCTGCCAT
AACCATGAGTGATAACACTGCGGCCAACTTACTTCTGACAACGATCGGAGGACCGAAGGAGCTAACCGCT
TTTTTGCACAACATGGGGGATCATGTAACTCGCCTTGATCGTTGGGAACCGGAGCTGAATGAAGCCATAC
CAAACGACGAGCGTGACACCACGATGCCTGTAGCAATGGCAACAACGTTGCGCAAACTATTAACTGGCGA
ACTACTTACTCTAGCTTCCCGGCAACAATTAATAGACTGGATGGAGGCGGATAAAGTTGCAGGACCACTT
CTGCGCTCGGCCCTTCCGGCTGGCTGGTTTATTGCTGATAAATCTGGAGCCGGTGAGCGTGGGTCTCGCG
GTATCATTGCAGCACTGGGGCCAGATGGTAAGCCCTCCCGTATCGTAGTTATCTACACGACGGGGAGTCA
GGCAACTATGGATGAACGAAATAGACAGATCGCTGAGATAGGTGCCTCACTGATTAAGCATTGGTAACTG
TCAGACCAAGTTTACTCATATATACTTTAGATTGATTTAAAACTTCATTTTTAATTTAAAAGGATCTAGG
TGAAGATCCTTTTTGATAATCTCATGACCAAAATCCCTTAACGTGAGTTTTCGTTCCACTGAGCGTCAGA
CCCCGTAGAAAAGATCAAAGGATCTTCTTGAGATCCTTTTTTTCTGCGCGTAATCTGCTGCTTGCAAACA
AAAAAACCACCGCTACCAGCGGTGGTTTGTTTGCCGGATCAAGAGCTACCAACTCTTTTTCCGAAGGTAA
CTGGCTTCAGCAGAGCGCAGATACCAAATACTGTTCTTCTAGTGTAGCCGTAGTTAGGCCACCACTTCAA
GAACTCTGTAGCACCGCCTACATACCTCGCTCTGCTAATCCTGTTACCAGTGGCTGCTGCCAGTGGCGAT
AAGTCGTGTCTTACCGGGTTGGACTCAAGACGATAGTTACCGGATAAGGCGCAGCGGTCGGGCTGAACGG
GGGGTTCGTGCACACAGCCCAGCTTGGAGCGAACGACCTACACCGAACTGAGATACCTACAGCGTGAGCT
ATGAGAAAGCGCCACGCTTCCCGAAGGGAGAAAGGCGGACAGGTATCCGGTAAGCGGCAGGGTCGGAACA
GGAGAGCGCACGAGGGAGCTTCCAGGGGGAAACGCCTGGTATCTTTATAGTCCTGTCGGGTTTCGCCACC
TCTGACTTGAGCGTCGATTTTTGTGATGCTCGTCAGGGGGGCGGAGCCTATGGAAAAACGCCAGCAACGC
GGCCTTTTTACGGTTCCTGGCCTTTTGCTGGCCTTTTGCTCACATGTTCTTTCCTGCGTTATCCCCTGAT
TCTGTGGATAACCGTATTACCGCCTTTGAGTGAGCTGATACCGCTCGCCGCAGCCGAACGACCGAGCGCA
GCGAGTCAGTGAGCGAGGAAGCGGAAGAGCGCCCAATACG
