>Addgene plasmid #140104 | pDECKO_mCherry_KLF4 | depositor partial sequence | sequence record 271579 | GTACAAAATACGTGACGTAG
ANTTCTGGGTAGTTTGCAGTTTTAAATTATGTTTTAAAATGGACTATCATATGCTTACCGTAACTTGAAA
GTATTTCGATTTCTTGGCTTTATATATCTTGTGGAAAGGACGAAACACCGGAGTGTCTTCTCCCTTCCCG
CGTTTTAGAGCTAGAAATAGCAAGTTAAAATAAGGCTAGTCCGTTATCAACTTGAAAAAGTGGCACCGAG
TCGGTGCTTTTTTGAACGCTGACGTCATCAACCCGCTCCAAGGAATCGCGGGCCCAGTGTCACTAGGCGG
GAACACCCAGCGCGCGTGCGCCCTGGCAGGAAGATGGCTGTGAGGGACAGGGGAGTGGCGCCCTGCAATA
TTTGCATGTCGCTATGTGTTCTGGGAAATCACCATAAACGTGAAATGTCTTTGGATTTGGGAGTCTTATA
AGTTCTGTATGAGACCACTCTTTCCCCTGGGGGAAGTCGCTTCATGGTTTTAGAGCTAGAAATAGCAAGT
TAAAATAAGGCTAGTCCGTTATCAACTTGAAAAAGTGGCACCGAGTCGGTGCTTTTTTAAGCTTGGCGTA
ACTAGATCTTGAGACAAATGGCAGTATTCATCCACAATTTTAAAAGAAAAGGGGGGATTGGGGGGTACAG
TGCAGGGGAAAGAATAGTAGACATAATAGCAACAGACATACAAACTAAAGAATTACAAAAACAAATTACA
